Addgene plasmid #147122: pAc5.1B-EGFP-CeAIN1_1-350_O
Purpose: Insect Expression of CeAIN1_1-350
Depositing lab: Elisa Izaurralde. Depositing organization: Max Planck Institute for Developmental Biology. Publication: The Caenorhabditis elegans GW182 protein AIN-1 interacts with PAB-1 and subunits of the PAN2-PAN3 and CCR4-NOT deadenylase complexes. Kuzuoglu-Ozturk D, Huntzinger E, Schmidt S, Izaurralde E. Nucleic Acids Res. 2012 Jul;40(12):5651-65. doi: 10.1093/nar/gks218. Epub 2012 Mar 7. PubMed 22402495.
Backbone
  Vector backbone: Unknown
  Vector type: Insect Expression
Growth in bacteria
  Bacterial resistance: Ampicillin, 100 μg/mL
  Growth temperature: 37°C
  Growth strain: DH5alpha
  Copy number: Low Copy
Gene/Insert
  Gene/Insert name: CeAIN1_1-350
  Species: C. elegans (nematode)
  Entrez Gene: ain-1
  Cloning method: Unknown
Terms and licenses: Academic/Nonprofit Terms; Industry Terms: Not Available to Industry
Depositor comments: ORF extracted from NCBI: NM_078286.4 Plasmids from this collection were made available to the research community and donated after the lab closed. Please note that the sequence provided by the depositing laboratory may be theoretical/predicted or based on Sanger sequencing results. There may be discrepancies between sequencing results obtained by Addgene and the depositor sequence. If an Addgene verified sequence is not available, please contact before placing your order to request that our lab fully sequence the plasmid.
How to cite: pAc5.1B-EGFP-CeAIN1_1-350_O was a gift from Elisa Izaurralde (Addgene plasmid # 147122 ; http://n2t.net/addgene:147122 ; RRID:Addgene_147122)
