[The description below was written by a language model from this plasmid's Addgene catalogue record and pLannotate feature annotations shown in this document.]
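Description:
pAc5.1B-EGFP-CeAIN1_1-350_O is an insect-cell expression plasmid of about 7.1 kb that encodes an N-terminal fragment (residues 1–350, as the name indicates) of the Caenorhabditis elegans GW182-family protein AIN-1 fused to EGFP. The catalogue lists the backbone as unknown, although the name and the annotated parts are consistent with a pAc5.1-type vector. In bacteria it is maintained through a ColE1/pUC-type origin and selected with ampicillin via the β-lactamase gene and its own promoter. The record describes it as low copy even though the annotated origin is of the high-copy class. Short fragments of a tetracycline-resistance gene and of SV40 large T antigen are also detected; these look like non-functional backbone remnants.

Expression is driven by the Drosophila melanogaster actin 5C promoter, a strong constitutive promoter commonly used in Drosophila cultured cells. The EGFP coding sequence lies immediately downstream. An unannotated stretch of roughly 1.1 kb follows between EGFP and the V5 epitope tag, which matches the expected size and position of the AIN-1 1–350 insert, giving an N-terminally EGFP-tagged protein. The record does not say whether the downstream V5 tag is read in frame or is cut off by a stop codon. An SV40 polyadenylation signal sits after the cassette, though it is annotated on the reverse strand.

The stated purpose is insect expression of the AIN-1 fragment. The associated study examined AIN-1 interactions with PAB-1 and with subunits of the PAN2–PAN3 and CCR4–NOT deadenylase complexes, so this truncation construct was probably used to map interaction regions with the GFP tag, though the record does not specify the assays.
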