Features (pLannotate 1.2.2; 9 found; start..end, strand, type, name):
     56..2565    +  promoter       Ac5 promoter: Drosophila melanogaster actin 5C promoter
   2585..3301    +  CDS            EGFP: EGFP is a basic (constitutively fluorescent) green fluorescent protein published in 1996, derived from Aequorea victoria. It is reported to be a rapidly-maturing weak dimer with moderate acid sensitivity.
   4398..4439    +  CDS            V5 tag: epitope tag from simian virus 5
   4539..4673    -  polyA_signal   SV40 poly(A) signal: SV40 polyadenylation signal
   4696..4780    -  CDS            large T antigen (fragment): large T antigen from SV40 (simian virus 40)
   4781..5228    +  CDS            TcR (fragment): tetracycline efflux protein; tet; confers resistance to tetracycline
   5274..5862    -  rep_origin     ori: high-copy-number ColE1/pMB1/pBR322/pUC origin of replication
   6033..6893    -  CDS            AmpR: β-lactamase; bla; confers resistance to ampicillin, carbenicillin, and related antibiotics
   6894..6998    -  promoter       AmpR promoter: bla
>Addgene plasmid #147122 | pAc5.1B-EGFP-CeAIN1_1-350_O | addgene full sequence | sequence record 355670 | Addgene NGS Result
CTTCAAGAATTAATTCTATATTCTAAAAACACAAATGATACTTCTAAAAAAAAATCATGAATGGCATCAA
CTCTGAATCAAATCTTTGCAGATGCACCTACTTCTCATTTCCACTGTCACATCATTTTTCCAGATCTCGC
TGCCTGTTATGTGGCCCACAAACCAAGACACGTTTTATGGCCATTAAAGCTGGCTGATCGTCGCCAAACA
CCAAATACATAATGAATATGTACACATTCGAGAAAGAAGCGATCAAAGAAGCGTCTTCGGGCGGAGTAGG
AGAATGCGGAGGAGAAGGAGAACGAGCTGATCTAGTATCTCTCCACAATCCAATGCCAACTGACCAACTG
GCCATATTCGGAGCAATTTGAAGCCAATTTCCATCGCCTGGCGATCGCTCCATTCTTGGCTATATGTTTT
TCACCGTTACCCGGGGCCATTTTCAAAGACTCGTCGGCAAGATAAGATTGTGTCACTCGCTGTCTCTCTT
CATTTGTCGAAGAATGCTGAGGAATTTCGCGATGACGTCGGCGAGTATTTTGAAGAATGAGAATAATTTG
TATTTATACGAAAATCAGTTAGTGGAATTTTCTACAAAAACATGTTATCTATAGATAATTTTGTTGCAAA
ATATGTTGACTATGACAAAGATTGTATGTATATACCTTTAATGTATTCTCATTTTCTTATGTATTTATAA
TGGCAATGATGATACTGATGATATTTTAAGATGATGCCAGACCAAAAGGCTTGAATTTCTGCGTCTTTTG
CCGAACGCAGTGCATGTGCAATTGTTGTTTTTTGGAATATTCAATTTTCGGACTGTCCGCTTTGATTTCA
GTTTCTTGGCTTATTCAAAAAGCAAAGTAAAGCCAAAAAAGCGAGATGGCAATACCAAATGCGGCAAAAC
GGTAGTGGAAGGAAAGGGGTGCGGGGCAGCGGAAGGAAGGGTGGGGCGGGGCGTGGCGGGGTCTGTGGCT
GGGCGCGACGTCACCGACGTTGGAGCCACTCCTTTGACCATGTGTGCGTGTGTGTATTATTCGTGTCTCG
CCACTCGCCGGTTGTTTTTTTCTTTTTATGCTGCGCTCTCTCTAGCGCCATCTCGCTTACGCATGCTCAA
CGCACCGCATGTTGCCGTTTCCTTTTATGCGTCATTTTGGCTCGAAATAGGCAATTATTTAAACAAAGAT
TAGTCAACGAAAACGCTAAAATAAATAAGTCTACAATATGGTTACTTATTGCCATGTGTGTGCAGCCAAC
GATAGCAACAAAAGCAACAACACAGGTGGCTTTCCCTCTTTCACTTTTTGTTTGCAAGCCGCGTGCGAGC
AAGACGGCACGACCGGCAAACGCAATTACGCTGACAAAGAGCAGACGAAGTTTTGGCGAAAAACATCAAG
GCGCCTGATACGAATGCATTTGCAATAACAATTGCGATATTTAATATTGTTTATGAAGCTGTTTGACTTC
AAAACACACAAAAAAAAAAATAAAACAAATTATTTGAAAGAGAATTAGGAATCGGACGCTTATCGTTAGG
GTAACAACAAGAAATGCTTACTGAGTCACAGCCTCTGGAAAACTGCCGCAAGCCAGAGAGAGAGAGAAAA
AGAGGGAGAGCAGCTTAGACCGCATGTGCTTGTGTGTGAGGCGTCTCTCTCTTCGTCTCTGTTGCGCAAA
CGCATAGACTGCACTGAAAAAATCGATTACCTATTTTTTATGAATGAATATTTGCACTATTACTATTCAA
AACTATTAAGATAGCAATCACATTCAATAGCCAAATACTATACCACCTGAGCGATGCAACGAAATGATCA
ATTTGAGCAAAAATGCTGCATATTTAGGACGGCATCATTATAGAAATGCTTCTTGCTGTGTACTTTTCTC
TCGTCTGGCAGCTGTTTCGCCGTTATTGTTAAAACCGGCTTAAGTTAGGTGTGTTTTCTACGACTAGTGA
ATGCCCTACTAGAAGATGTGTGTTGCACAAAATGTCCCTGGAATAACCAATTTGAAGTGCAGATAGCAGT
AAACGTAAGCTAATATGAATATTATTTAACTGTAATGTTTTAATATCGCTGGACATTACTAATAAACCCA
CTATAAACACATGTACATATGTATGTTTTGGCATACAATGAGTAGTTGGGGAAAAAATGTGTAAAAGCAC
CGTGACCATCACAGCATAAAGATAACCAGCTGAAGTATCGAATATGAGTAACCCCCAAATTGAATCACAT
GCCGCAACTGATAGGACCCATGGAAGTACACTCTTCATGGCGATATACAAGACACACACAAGCACGAACA
CCCAGTTGCGGAGGAAATTCTCCGTAAATGAAAACCCAATCGGCGAACAATTCATACCCATATATGGTAA
AAGTTTTGAACGCGACTTGAGAGCGGAGAGCATTGCGGCTGATAAGGTTTTAGCGCTAAGCGGGCTTTAT
AAAACGGGCTGCGGGACCAGTTTTCATATCACTACCGTTTGAGTTCTTGTGCTGTGTGGATACTCCTCCC
GACACAAAGCCGCTCCATCAGCCAGCAGTCGTCTAATCCAGAGACCCCGGATCGGGGTACCATCATGGTG
AGCAAGGGCGAGGAGCTGTTCACCGGGGTGGTGCCCATCCTGGTCGAGCTGGACGGCGACGTAAACGGCC
ACAAGTTCAGCGTGTCCGGCGAGGGCGAGGGCGATGCCACCTACGGCAAGCTGACCCTGAAGTTCATCTG
CACCACCGGCAAGCTGCCCGTGCCCTGGCCCACCCTCGTGACCACCCTGACCTACGGCGTGCAGTGCTTC
AGCCGCTACCCCGACCACATGAAGCAGCACGACTTCTTCAAGTCCGCCATGCCCGAAGGCTACGTCCAGG
AGCGCACCATCTTCTTCAAGGACGACGGCAACTACAAGACCCGCGCCGAGGTGAAGTTCGAGGGCGACAC
CCTGGTGAACCGCATCGAGCTGAAGGGCATCGACTTCAAGGAGGACGGCAACATCCTGGGGCACAAGCTG
GAGTACAACTACAACAGCCACAACGTCTATATCATGGCCGACAAGCAGAAGAACGGCATCAAGGTGAACT
TCAAGATCCGCCACAACATCGAGGACGGCAGCGTGCAGCTCGCCGACCACTACCAGCAGAACACCCCCAT
CGGCGACGGCCCCGTGCTGCTGCCCGACAACCACTACCTGAGCACCCAGTCCGCCCTGAGCAAAGACCCC
AACGAGAAGCGCGATCACATGGTCCTGCTGGAGTTCGTGACCGCCGCCGGGATCACTCTCGGCATGGACG
AGCTGTACAAGCCAAGCTTGAATTCAATGGAGAGTCTCGCAAAAAACTTCAACAACATTTCAATAGACGA
CGCAGCGTGGCATCCTAACGACCAACAGCCTGTATGGGGAAACAACGGTCTCCAGCAGCAACGTGTCTGG
GCTCCGCCGGTACCGCAGCCACAGTTCCCAAACAGATCGCCATGGCAACAGGAATCGAACGATATCGAGC
CAAATGTCAACGAAGCCCTTGTTGGACTCAGTGGCACAGGCTCATCAAGTCAAAGCCAATGGGGTGGCAT
TCAGAATACAGATTATGAGAAACAGATATGGGGTGATCCACCATTGAGCGATGTGCAGTATCCACTTCAA
CCACATGCCTCGTTCGGTGAATTGAATAGTCTTGGAGGTCAATCTGCGCCTTGGTCCATAGGGTCTCAGC
CAGCGCACCCGGTTTGGAGTAACGGAGGAATGGGAAAAGAATCTGATGACTTTTGGAAACAGCAACAGCC
TCAACAGCATCAGCAATACCCGATGCCATTGCTGCAGGGAGCCTGGAATACAGGCATGAGACATGGACCA
CCAGGACAAGGACAACGTAGTGGGCCAATGATGCAGCAGCAGCAAGACTACCAAGGGGGATGGGGTGGCC
CGAATAACATGGGTGGCAACAAGCAGATGAACCGTCCATGGGGGCAGGACAGCAATCGTGGAATGTCAGG
CATGCCGCCCCGAAACGGTCGTCCAAACCACAACCAGGGACGGTACTCTGGCAATATGGGTGGCGGTGTT
GACGTTTCAGTTCCACCACCGATGGATATGCACATGGGAGGTGGTATGGGTGGAATGAGAAATATGGGTG
TTGCTCCGAATAGTGGACACGGATCATGGAAGAATAACAATGCTGGTGGAGGTCAAGGAGGCCACGGCGG
TCAAAGAAACTACAACAACCGTGGTGGAATGGGACACAGTGGAAGCCAGAGTGGCGGAGGATCCAATATG
TGGAACAGCACCGGAAACAATGGAAGTGGTGGAAGCATGCAGCAGTTCATGGGAGGAGACCAGCAGTACA
ACAATCCATTCCCAATCGGCGGAGCTTAGCTCGAGTCTAGAGGGCCCGCGGTTCGAAGGTAAGCCTATCC
CTAACCCTCTCCTCGGTCTCGATTCTACGCGTACCGGTCATCATCACCATCACCATTGAGTTTAAACCCG
CTGATCAGCCTCGACTGTGCCTTCTAAGGCCTGAGCTCGCTGATCAGCCTCGATCGAGGATCCAGACATG
ATAAGATACATTGATGAGTTTGGACAAACCACAACTAGAATGCAGTGAAAAAAATGCTTTATTTGTGAAA
TTTGTGATGCTATTGCTTTATTTGTAACCATTATAAGCTGCAATAAACAAGTTAACAACAACAATTGCAT
TCATTTTATGTTTCAGGTTCAGGGGGAGGTGTGGGAGGTTTTTTAAAGCAAGTAAAACCTCTACAAATGT
GGTATGGCTGATTATGATCAGTCGACCGATGCCCTTGAGAGCCTTCAACCCAGTCAGCTCCTTCCGGTGG
GCGCGGGGCATGACTATCGTCGCCGCACTTATGACTGTCTTCTTTATCATGCAACTCGTAGGACAGGTGC
CGGCAGCGCTCTGGGTCATTTTCGGCGAGGACCGCTTTCGCTGGAGCGCGACGATGATCGGCCTGTCGCT
TGCGGTATTCGGAATCTTGCACGCCCTCGCTCAAGCCTTCGTCACTGGTCCCGCCACCAAACGTTTCGGC
GAGAAGCAGGCCATTATCGCCGGCATGGCGGCCGACGCGCTGGGCTACGTCTTGCTGGCGTTCGCGACGC
GAGGCTGGATGGCCTTCCCCATTATGATTCTTCTCGCTTCCGGCGGCATCGGGATGCCCGCGTTGCAGGC
CATGCTGTCCAGGCAGGTAGATGACGACCATCAGGGACAGCTTCAAGGCCAGCAAAAGGCCAGGAACCGT
AAAAAGGCCGCGTTGCTGGCGTTTTTCCATAGGCTCCGCCCCCCTGACGAGCATCACAAAAATCGACGCT
CAAGTCAGAGGTGGCGAAACCCGACAGGACTATAAAGATACCAGGCGTTTCCCCCTGGAAGCTCCCTCGT
GCGCTCTCCTGTTCCGACCCTGCCGCTTACCGGATACCTGTCCGCCTTTCTCCCTTCGGGAAGCGTGGCG
CTTTCTCATAGCTCACGCTGTAGGTATCTCAGTTCGGTGTAGGTCGTTCGCTCCAAGCTGGGCTGTGTGC
ACGAACCCCCCGTTCAGCCCGACCGCTGCGCCTTATCCGGTAACTATCGTCTTGAGTCCAACCCGGTAAG
ACACGACTTATCGCCACTGGCAGCAGCCACTGGTAACAGGATTAGCAGAGCGAGGTATGTAGGCGGTGCT
ACAGAGTTCTTGAAGTGGTGGCCTAACTACGGCTACACTAGAAGGACAGTATTTGGTATCTGCGCTCTGC
TGAAGCCAGTTACCTTCGGAAAAAGAGTTGGTAGCTCTTGATCCGGCAAACAAACCACCGCTGGTAGCGG
TGGTTTTTTTGTTTGCAAGCAGCAGATTACGCGCAGAAAAAAAGGATCTCAAGAAGATCCTTTGATCTTT
TCTACGGGGTCTGACGCTCAGTGGAACGAAAACTCACGTTAAGGGATTTTGGTCATGAGATTATCAAAAA
GGATCTTCACCTAGATCCTTTTAAATTAAAAATGAAGTTTTAAATCAATCTAAAGTATATATGAGTAAAC
TTGGTCTGACAGTTACCAATGCTTAATCAGTGAGGCACCTATCTCAGCGATCTGTCTATTTCGTTCATCC
ATAGTTGCCTGACTCCCCGTCGTGTAGATAACTACGATACGGGAGGGCTTACCATCTGGCCCCAGTGCTG
CAATGATACCGCGAGACCCACGCTCACCGGCTCCAGATTTATCAGCAATAAACCAGCCAGCCGGAAGGGC
CGAGCGCAGAAGTGGTCCTGCAACTTTATCCGCCTCCATCCAGTCTATTAATTGTTGCCGGGAAGCTAGA
GTAAGTAGTTCGCCAGTTAATAGTTTGCGCAACGTTGTTGCCATTGCTGCAGGCATCGTGGTGTCACGCT
CGTCGTTTGGTATGGCTTCATTCAGCTCCGGTTCCCAACGATCAAGGCGAGTTACATGATCCCCCATGTT
GTGCAAAAAAGCGGTTAGCTCCTTCGGTCCTCCGATCGTTGTCAGAAGTAAGTTGGCCGCAGTGTTATCA
CTCATGGTTATGGCAGCACTGCATAATTCTCTTACTGTCATGCCATCCGTAAGATGCTTTTCTGTGACTG
GTGAGTACTCAACCAAGTCATTCTGAGAATAGTGTATGCGGCGACCGAGTTGCTCTTGCCCGGCGTCAAC
ACGGGATAATACCGCGCCACATAGCAGAACTTTAAAAGTGCTCATCATTGGAAAACGTTCTTCGGGGCGA
AAACTCTCAAGGATCTTACCGCTGTTGAGATCCAGTTCGATGTAACCCACTCGTGCACCCAACTGATCTT
CAGCATCTTTTACTTTCACCAGCGTTTCTGGGTGAGCAAAAACAGGAAGGCAAAATGCCGCAAAAAAGGG
AATAAGGGCGACACGGAAATGTTGAATACTCATACTCTTCCTTTTTCAATATTATTGAAGCATTTATCAG
GGTTATTGTCTCATGAGCGGATACATATTTGAATGTATTTAGAAAAATAAACAAATAGGGGTTCCGCGCA
CATTTCCCCGAAAAGTGCCACCTGACGTCTAAGAAACCATTATTATCATGACATTAACCTATAAAAATAG
GCGTATCACGAGGCCCTTTCGT
